>Addgene plasmid #44440 | pcDNA3 Connexin43-GFP-APEX | depositor full sequence | sequence record 60631 | pcDNA3 Connexin43-GFP-APEX sequence 8042 bps
GACGGATCGGGAGATCTCCCGATCCCCTATGGTGCACTCTCAGTACAATCTGCTCTGATGCCGCATAGTT
AAGCCAGTATCTGCTCCCTGCTTGTGTGTTGGAGGTCGCTGAGTAGTGCGCGAGCAAAATTTAAGCTACA
ACAAGGCAAGGCTTGACCGACAATTGCATGAAGAATCTGCTTAGGGTTAGGCGTTTTGCGCTGCTTCGCG
ATGTACGGGCCAGATATACGCGTTGACATTGATTATTGACTAGTTATTAATAGTAATCAATTACGGGGTC
ATTAGTTCATAGCCCATATATGGAGTTCCGCGTTACATAACTTACGGTAAATGGCCCGCCTGGCTGACCG
CCCAACGACCCCCGCCCATTGACGTCAATAATGACGTATGTTCCCATAGTAACGCCAATAGGGACTTTCC
ATTGACGTCAATGGGTGGAGTATTTACGGTAAACTGCCCACTTGGCAGTACATCAAGTGTATCATATGCC
AAGTACGCCCCCTATTGACGTCAATGACGGTAAATGGCCCGCCTGGCATTATGCCCAGTACATGACCTTA
TGGGACTTTCCTACTTGGCAGTACATCTACGTATTAGTCATCGCTATTACCATGGTGATGCGGTTTTGGC
AGTACATCAATGGGCGTGGATAGCGGTTTGACTCACGGGGATTTCCAAGTCTCCACCCCATTGACGTCAA
TGGGAGTTTGTTTTGGCACCAAAATCAACGGGACTTTCCAAAATGTCGTAACAACTCCGCCCCATTGACG
CAAATGGGCGGTAGGCGTGTACGGTGGGAGGTCTATATAAGCAGAGCTCTCTGGCTAACTAGAGAACCCA
CTGCTTACTGGCTTATCGAAATTAATACGACTCACTATAGGGAGACCCAAGCTGGCTAGCGTTTAAACTT
AAGCTTGCCACCATGGGTGACTGGAGTGCCTTGGGGAAATTACTGGACAAGGTCCAAGCCTACTCCACCG
CTGGAGGGAAGGTGTGGCTGTCAGTGCTCTTCATATTCAGAATCCTGCTCCTGGGGACAGCTGTTGAGTC
AGCTTGGGGTGATGAACAGTCTGCCTTTCGCTGTAACACTCAACAACCTGGCTGCGAAAACGTCTGCTAT
GACAAGTCCTTCCCCATCTCTCACGTGCGCTTCTGGGTCCTTCAGATCATATTCGTGTCTGTGCCCACAC
TCCTGTACTTGGCCCATGTGTTCTATGTGATGAGGAAGGAAGAGAAGCTAAACAAGAAAGAAGAGGAGCT
CAAAGTGGCCCAGACTGACGGGGTCAACGTGGAGATGCACCTGAAGCAGATTGAAATCAAGAAGTTCAAG
TACGGGATTGAAGAGCACGGCAAGGTGAAAATGAGGGGCGGCTTGCTGAGAACCTACATCATCAGCATCC
TCTTCAAGTCTGTCTTCGAGGTGGCCTTCCTGCTCATCCAGTGGTACATCTATGGGTTCAGCTTGAGCGC
GGTCTACACCTGCAAGAGAGATCCCTGCCCCCACCAGGTAGACTGCTTCCTCTCACGTCCCACGGAGAAA
ACCATCTTCATCATCTTCATGCTGGTGGTGTCCTTGGTGTCTCTCGCTTTGAACATCATTGAGCTCTTCT
ACGTCTTCTTCAAGGGCGTTAAGGATCGCGTGAAGGGAAGAAGCGATCCTTACCACGCCACCACTGGCCC
ACTGAGCCCATCAAAAGACTGCGGATCTCCAAAATACGCCTACTTCAATGGCTGCTCCTCACCAACGGCT
CCACTCTCGCCTATGTCTCCTCCTGGGTACAAGCTGGTTACTGGTGACAGAAACAATTCCTCGTGCCGCA
ATTACAACAAGCAAGCTAGCGAGCAAAACTGGGCGAACTACAGCGCAGAGCAAAATCGCATGGGGCAGGC
CGGAAGCACCATCTCCAACTCGCACGCCCAGCCGTTCGATTTCCCCGACGACAACCAGAATGCCAAAAAA
GTTGCTGCTGGACATGAACTCCAGCCATTAGCCATCGTGGACCAACGACCTTCCAGCAGAGCCAGCAGCC
GCGCCAGCAGCAGGCCTCGGCCTGATGACCTGGAGATTGGATCCGGGGGTGGTGGGTCTATGGTGAGCAA
GGGCGAGGAGCTGTTCACCGGGGTGGTGCCCATCCTGGTCGAGCTGGACGGCGACGTAAACGGCCACAAG
TTCAGCGTGTCCGGCGAGGGCGAGGGCGATGCCACCTACGGCAAGCTGACCCTGAAGTTCATCTGCACCA
CCGGCAAGCTGCCCGTGCCCTGGCCCACCCTCGTGACCACCCTGACCTACGGCGTGCAGTGCTTCAGCCG
CTACCCCGACCACATGAAGCAGCACGACTTCTTCAAGTCCGCCATGCCCGAAGGCTACGTCCAGGAGCGC
ACCATCTTCTTCAAGGACGACGGCAACTACAAGACCCGCGCCGAGGTGAAGTTCGAGGGCGACACCCTGG
TGAACCGCATCGAGCTGAAGGGCATCGACTTCAAGGAGGACGGCAACATCCTGGGGCACAAGCTGGAGTA
CAACTACAACAGCCACAACGTCTATATCATGGCCGACAAGCAGAAGAACGGCATCAAGGCCAACTTCAAG
ATCCGCCACAACATCGAGGACGGCAGCGTGCAGCTCGCCGACCACTACCAGCAGAACACCCCCATCGGCG
ACGGCCCCGTGCTGCTGCCCGACAACCACTACCTGAGCACCCAGTCCGCCCTGAGCAAAGACCCCAACGA
GAAGCGCGATCACATGGTCCTGCTGGAGTTCGTGACCGCCGCCGGGATCACTCTCGGCATGGACGAGCTG
TACAAGGGGCGCGCCAAGGGCTCGGGCTCGACCTCGGGCTCGGGCAGGGGAAAATCTTACCCAACTGTTA
GTCCCGATTACCAGGACGCCATTGAAAAGGCTAAGAGGAAGCTCAGAGGTTTTATCGCTGAGAAGAAATG
CGCTCCTCTAATTCTCCGTTTGGCATTCCACTCTGCTGGTACTTTTGATTCCAAGACAAAGACTGGTGGT
CCTTTCGGAACAATTAAGCACCAAGCTGAGCTTGCTCATGGTGCTAACAACGGTCTTGATATCGCGGTTA
GGCTGTTGGAGCCTATTAAGGAGCAATTCCCTATTGTGAGCTATGCTGATTTCTACCAGTTGGCTGGTGT
TGTTGCTGTTGAGATTACCGGTGGACCTAAGGTTCCTTTCCACCCTGGTAGGGAGGACAAGCCTGAGCCA
CCACCTGAGGGTCGCTTGCCTGATGCCACTAAGGGTTCTGACCATTTGAGGGATGTGTTTGGAAAGGCTA
TGGGGCTTAGTGATCAGGACATTGTTGCTCTATCTGGTGGTCACACCATTGGAGCTGCACACAAGGAGCG
TTCTGGATTTGAGGGACCGTGGACTTCTAATCCTCTCATTTTTGACAACTCATATTTCACTGAGTTGTTG
ACTGGTGAGAAGGATGGCCTTCTTCAGTTGCCAAGTGATAAGGCACTTTTGACTGACTCTGTATTCCGCC
CTCTTGTTGAGAAATATGCTGCGGATGAAGATGTTTTCTTTGCTGATTATGCTGAAGCACATCTTAAGCT
CTCTGAGCTTGGATTTGCTGAAGCCTAACTCGAGTCTAGAGGGCCCGTTTAAACCCGCTGATCAGCCTCG
ACTGTGCCTTCTAGTTGCCAGCCATCTGTTGTTTGCCCCTCCCCCGTGCCTTCCTTGACCCTGGAAGGTG
CCACTCCCACTGTCCTTTCCTAATAAAATGAGGAAATTGCATCGCATTGTCTGAGTAGGTGTCATTCTAT
TCTGGGGGGTGGGGTGGGGCAGGACAGCAAGGGGGAGGATTGGGAAGACAATAGCAGGCATGCTGGGGAT
GCGGTGGGCTCTATGGCTTCTGAGGCGGAAAGAACCAGCTGGGGCTCTAGGGGGTATCCCC
[124 nt withheld, positions 3912-4035]
C
[91 nt withheld, positions 4037-4127]
A
[49 nt withheld, positions 4129-4177]
CCTTTGACGTTGGAGTCCACGTTCTTT
[37 nt withheld, positions 4205-4241]
ACCCTATCTCGGTCTATTCTTTTGATTTATAAGGGATTTTGCCGATTTCGGCCTATTGGTTAAAAAATGA
GCTGATTTAACAAAAATTTAACGCGAATTAATTCTGTGGAATGTGTGTCAGTTAGGGTGTGGAAAGTCCC
CAGGCTCCCCAGCAGGCAGAAGTATGCAAAGCATGCATCTCAATTAGTCAGCAACCAGGTGTGGAAAGTC
CCCAGGCTCCCCAGCAGGCAGAAGTATGCAAAGCATGCATCTCAATTAGTCAGCAACCATAGTCCCGCCC
CTAACTCCGCCCATCCCGCCCCTAACTCCGCCCAGTTCCGCCCATTCTCCGCCCCATGGCTGACTAATTT
TTTTTATTTATGCAGAGGCCGAGGCCGCCTCTGCCTCTGAGCTATTCCAGAAGTAGTGAGGAGGCTTTTT
TGGAGGCCTAGGCTTTTGCAAAAAGCTCCCGGGAGCTTGTATATCCATTTTCGGATCTGATCAAGAGACA
GGATGAGGATCGTTTCGCATGATTGAACAAGATGGATTGCACGCAGGTTCTCCGGCCGCTTGGGTGGAGA
GGCTATTCGGCTATGACTGGGCACAACAGACAATCGGCTGCTCTGATGCCGCCGTGTTCCGGCTGTCAGC
GCAGGGGCGCCCGGTTCTTTTTGTCAAGACCGACCTGTCCGGTGCCCTGAATGAACTGCAGGACGAGGCA
GCGCGGCTATCGTGGCTGGCCACGACGGGCGTTCCTTGCGCAGCTGTGCTCGACGTTGTCACTGAAGCGG
GAAGGGACTGGCTGCTATTGGGCGAAGTGCCGGGGCAGGATCTCCTGTCATCTCACCTTGCTCCTGCCGA
GAAAGTATCCATCATGGCTGATGCAATGCGGCGGCTGCATACGCTTGATCCGGCTACCTGCCCATTCGAC
CACCAAGCGAAACATCGCATCGAGCGAGCACGTACTCGGATGGAAGCCGGTCTTGTCGATCAGGATGATC
TGGACGAAGAGCATCAGGGGCTCGCGCCAGCCGAACTGTTCGCCAGGCTCAAGGCGCGCATGCCCGACGG
CGAGGATCTCGTCGTGACCCATGGCGATGCCTGCTTGCCGAATATCATGGTGGAAAATGGCCGCTTTTCT
GGATTCATCGACTGTGGCCGGCTGGGTGTGGCGGACCGCTATCAGGACATAGCGTTGGCTACCCGTGATA
TTGCTGAAGAGCTTGGCGGCGAATGGGCTGACCGCTTCCTCGTGCTTTACGGTATCGCCGCTCCCGATTC
GCAGCGCATCGCCTTCTATCGCCTTCTTGACGAGTTCTTCTGAGCGGGACTCTGGGGTTCGAAATGACCG
ACCAAGCGACGCCCAACCTGCCATCACGAGATTTCGATTCCACCGCCGCCTTCTATGAAAGGTTGGGCTT
CGGAATCGTTTTCCGGGACGCCGGCTGGATGATCCTCCAGCGCGGGGATCTCATGCTGGAGTTCTTCGCC
CACCCCAACTTGTTTATTGCAGCTTATAATGGTTACAAATAAAGCAATAGCATCACAAATTTCACAAATA
AAGCATTTTTTTCACTGCATTCTAGTTGTGGTTTGTCCAAACTCATCAATGTATCTTATCATGTCTGTAT
ACCGTCGACCTCTAGCTAGAGCTTGGCGTAATCATGGTCATAGCTGTTTCCTGTGTGAAATTGTTATCCG
CTCACAATTCCACACAACATACGAGCCGGAAGCATAAAGTGTAAAGCCTGGGGTGCCTAATGAGTGAGCT
AACTCACATTAATTGCGTTGCGCTCACTGCCCGCTTTCCAGTCGGGAAACCTGTCGTGCCAGCTGCATTA
ATGAATCGGCCAACGCGCGGGGAGAGGCGGTTTGCGTATTGGGCGCTCTTCCGCTTCCTCGCTCACTGAC
TCGCTGCGCTCGGTCGTTCGGCTGCGGCGAGCGGTATCAGCTCACTCAAAGGCGGTAATACGGTTATCCA
CAGAATCAGGGGATAACGCAGGAAAGAACATGTGAGCAAAAGGCCAGCAAAAGGCCAGGAACCGTAAAAA
GGCCGCGTTGCTGGCGTTTTTCCATAGGCTCCGCCCCCCTGACGAGCATCACAAAAATCGACGCTCAAGT
CAGAGGTGGCGAAACCCGACAGGACTATAAAGATACCAGGCGTTTCCCCCTGGAAGCTCCCTCGTGCGCT
CTCCTGTTCCGACCCTGCCGCTTACCGGATACCTGTCCGCCTTTCTCCCTTCGGGAAGCGTGGCGCTTTC
TCATAGCTCACGCTGTAGGTATCTCAGTTCGGTGTAGGTCGTTCGCTCCAAGCTGGGCTGTGTGCACGAA
CCCCCCGTTCAGCCCGACCGCTGCGCCTTATCCGGTAACTATCGTCTTGAGTCCAACCCGGTAAGACACG
ACTTATCGCCACTGGCAGCAGCCACTGGTAACAGGATTAGCAGAGCGAGGTATGTAGGCGGTGCTACAGA
GTTCTTGAAGTGGTGGCCTAACTACGGCTACACTAGAAGAACAGTATTTGGTATCTGCGCTCTGCTGAAG
CCAGTTACCTTCGGAAAAAGAGTTGGTAGCTCTTGATCCGGCAAACAAACCACCGCTGGTAGCGGTTTTT
TTGTTTGCAAGCAGCAGATTACGCGCAGAAAAAAAGGATCTCAAGAAGATCCTTTGATCTTTTCTACGGG
GTCTGACGCTCAGTGGAACGAAAACTCACGTTAAGGGATTTTGGTCATGAGATTATCAAAAAGGATCTTC
ACCTAGATCCTTTTAAATTAAAAATGAAGTTTTAAATCAATCTAAAGTATATATGAGTAAACTTGGTCTG
ACAGTTACCAATGCTTAATCAGTGAGGCACCTATCTCAGCGATCTGTCTATTTCGTTCATCCATAGTTGC
CTGACTCCCCGTCGTGTAGATAACTACGATACGGGAGGGCTTACCATCTGGCCCCAGTGCTGCAATGATA
CCGCGAGACCCACGCTCACCGGCTCCAGATTTATCAGCAATAAACCAGCCAGCCGGAAGGGCCGAGCGCA
GAAGTGGTCCTGCAACTTTATCCGCCTCCATCCAGTCTATTAATTGTTGCCGGGAAGCTAGAGTAAGTAG
TTCGCCAGTTAATAGTTTGCGCAACGTTGTTGCCATTGCTACAGGCATCGTGGTGTCACGCTCGTCGTTT
GGTATGGCTTCATTCAGCTCCGGTTCCCAACGATCAAGGCGAGTTACATGATCCCCCATGTTGTGCAAAA
AAGCGGTTAGCTCCTTCGGTCCTCCGATCGTTGTCAGAAGTAAGTTGGCCGCAGTGTTATCACTCATGGT
TATGGCAGCACTGCATAATTCTCTTACTGTCATGCCATCCGTAAGATGCTTTTCTGTGACTGGTGAGTAC
TCAACCAAGTCATTCTGAGAATAGTGTATGCGGCGACCGAGTTGCTCTTGCCCGGCGTCAATACGGGATA
ATACCGCGCCACATAGCAGAACTTTAAAAGTGCTCATCATTGGAAAACGTTCTTCGGGGCGAAAACTCTC
AAGGATCTTACCGCTGTTGAGATCCAGTTCGATGTAACCCACTCGTGCACCCAACTGATCTTCAGCATCT
TTTACTTTCACCAGCGTTTCTGGGTGAGCAAAAACAGGAAGGCAAAATGCCGCAAAAAAGGGAATAAGGG
CGACACGGAAATGTTGAATACTCATACTCTTCCTTTTTCAATATTATTGAAGCATTTATCAGGGTTATTG
TCTCATGAGCGGATACATATTTGAATGTATTTAGAAAAATAAACAAATAGGGGTTCCGCGCACATTTCCC
CGAAAAGTGCCACCTGACGTC
Features (pLannotate 1.2.2; 22 found; start..end, strand, type, name):
     28..80      -  misc_feature   bom (fragment): basis of mobility region from pBR322
    235..614     +  enhancer       CMV enhancer: human cytomegalovirus immediate early enhancer
    615..818     +  promoter       CMV promoter: human cytomegalovirus (CMV) immediate early promoter
    814..847     +  LTR            5' LTR (truncated) (fragment): truncated 5' long terminal repeat (LTR) from HIV-1
    863..881     +  promoter       T7 promoter: promoter for bacteriophage T7 RNA polymerase
    923..2068    +  CDS            Gja1: CXA1_RAT - Also known as Cxn-43. Experimental evidence at protein level: Swiss-Prot protein existence level 1. Gap junction protein that acts as a regulator of bladder capacity. A gap junction consists of a cluster of closely packed pairs of transmembrane channels, the connexons, through which materials of low MW diffuse from one cell to a neighboring cell. Negative regulator of bladder functional capacity: acts by enhancing intercellular electrical and chemical transmission, thus sensitizing bladder muscles to cholinergic neural stimuli and causing them to contract (By similarity). May play a
   2090..2806    +  CDS            EGFP: EGFP is a basic (constitutively fluorescent) green fluorescent protein published in 1996, derived from Aequorea victoria. It is reported to be a rapidly-maturing weak dimer with moderate acid sensitivity.
   2849..3595    +  CDS            APX1: APX1_PEA - Also known as APPX1. Experimental evidence at protein level: Swiss-Prot protein existence level 1. Plays a key role in hydrogen peroxide removal. From Pisum sativum (Garden pea).
   3642..3866    +  polyA_signal   bGH poly(A) signal: bovine growth hormone polyadenylation signal
   3870..3891    +  promoter       SV40 promoter (fragment): SV40 enhancer and early promoter
   3912..4340    +  rep_origin     f1 ori (sequence partly withheld): f1 bacteriophage origin of replication; arrow indicates direction of (+) strand synthesis
   4354..4683    +  promoter       SV40 promoter: SV40 enhancer and early promoter
   4750..5541    +  CDS            neo: KKA2_KLEPN - Also known as kan, nptII. Experimental evidence at protein level: Swiss-Prot protein existence level 1. Resistance to kanamycin, neomycin, paromomycin, ribostamycin, butirosin and gentamicin B. From Klebsiella pneumoniae.
   5565..5723    +  CDS            ble (fragment): BLE_KLEPN - Experimental evidence at protein level: Swiss-Prot protein existence level 1. Binding protein with a strong affinity to the bleomycin family of antibiotics. Binds to CL990; an antimitotic-antibiotic compound. From Klebsiella pneumoniae.
   5718..5839    +  polyA_signal   SV40 poly(A) signal: SV40 polyadenylation signal
   5912..5928    -  protein_bind   lac operator: The lac repressor binds to the lac operator to inhibit transcription in E. coli. This inhibition can be relieved by adding lactose or isopropyl-β-D-thiogalactopyranoside (IPTG). lac repressor encoded by lacI
   5936..5966    -  promoter       lac promoter: promoter for the E. coli lac operon
   5981..6002    -  protein_bind   CAP binding site: CAP binding activates transcription in the presence of cAMP. E. coli catabolite activator protein
   6015..6107    -  CDS            lacI (fragment): lac repressor; lacI; The lac repressor binds to the lac operator to inhibit transcription in E. coli. This inhibition can be relieved by adding lactose or isopropyl-β-D-thiogalactopyranoside (IPTG).
   6290..6875    -  rep_origin     ori: high-copy-number ColE1/pMB1/pBR322/pUC origin of replication
   7046..7906    -  CDS            AmpR: β-lactamase; bla; confers resistance to ampicillin, carbenicillin, and related antibiotics
   7907..8011    -  promoter       AmpR promoter: bla
