[The description below was written by a language model from this plasmid's Addgene catalogue record and pLannotate feature annotations shown in this document.]
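Description:
pcDNA3 Connexin43-GFP-APEX is an 8,042 bp mammalian expression plasmid built on the pcDNA3 backbone. It is propagated in E. coli through a high-copy ColE1/pUC-type origin and selected with ampicillin via the β-lactamase gene. An f1 origin is also present. For mammalian cells the backbone carries a neomycin phosphotransferase cassette driven by the SV40 enhancer/early promoter and terminated by an SV40 poly(A) signal, which would allow G418 selection of stable transfectants. The short annotated fragments (HIV-1 LTR, ble, lacI, bom) appear to be small sequence matches in the backbone rather than functional parts.

The payload is a 2,676 bp insert cloned between HindIII and XhoI. It encodes a three-part fusion expressed from the CMV immediate-early enhancer/promoter and terminated by the bovine growth hormone poly(A) signal. A T7 promoter lies just upstream of the insert. From N- to C-terminus, the fusion consists of connexin43 (Gja1, which the feature table matches to the rat protein, whereas the catalogue species field lists only pea), EGFP, and APEX. APEX is an engineered form of pea cytosolic ascorbate peroxidase carrying the K14D, W41F and E112K mutations.

Connexin43 directs the fusion to gap junctions, and EGFP lets its localisation be followed by fluorescence. According to the associated publication, APEX serves as a genetically encoded reporter for electron microscopy. The peroxidase activity is generally used to generate a local, electron-dense deposit. The construct therefore suits correlated light and electron microscopy of connexin43 and gap junction structures in transfected mammalian cells.
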