Addgene plasmid #44440: pcDNA3 Connexin43-GFP-APEX
Depositing lab: Alice Ting. Depositing organization: Massachusetts Institute of Technology. Publication: Engineered ascorbate peroxidase as a genetically encoded reporter for electron microscopy. Martell JD, Deerinck TJ, Sancak Y, Poulos TL, Mootha VK, Sosinsky GE, Ellisman MH, Ting AY. Nat Biotechnol. 2012 Oct 21. doi: 10.1038/nbt.2375. PubMed 23086203.
Backbone
  Vector backbone: pcDNA3
  Total vector size (bp): 8042
  Vector type: Mammalian Expression
Growth in bacteria
  Bacterial resistance: Ampicillin, 100 μg/mL
  Growth temperature: 37°C
  Growth strain: XL1 Blue
  Copy number: Unknown
Gene/Insert
  Gene/Insert name: Connexin43 -EGFP - pea APEX
  Species: pea
  Insert size (bp): 2676
  Mutation: K14D, W41F, E112K mutations on APEX
  Promoter: CMV
  Cloning method: Restriction Enzyme; 5′ cloning site HindIII (not destroyed); 3′ cloning site XhoI (not destroyed)
  Sequencing primers: 5′ T7; 3′ BGHrev
Terms and licenses: Academic/Nonprofit Terms; Industry Terms: Not Available to Industry
How to cite: pcDNA3 Connexin43-GFP-APEX was a gift from Alice Ting (Addgene plasmid # 44440 ; http://n2t.net/addgene:44440 ; RRID:Addgene_44440)
