>Addgene plasmid #44440 | pcDNA3 Connexin43-GFP-APEX | depositor partial sequence | sequence record 60632 | Coding region from Start to stop
ATGGGTGACTGGAGTGCCTTGGGGAAATTACTGGACAAGGTCCAAGCCTACTCCACCGCTGGAGGGAAGG
TGTGGCTGTCAGTGCTCTTCATATTCAGAATCCTGCTCCTGGGGACAGCTGTTGAGTCAGCTTGGGGTGA
TGAACAGTCTGCCTTTCGCTGTAACACTCAACAACCTGGCTGCGAAAACGTCTGCTATGACAAGTCCTTC
CCCATCTCTCACGTGCGCTTCTGGGTCCTTCAGATCATATTCGTGTCTGTGCCCACACTCCTGTACTTGG
CCCATGTGTTCTATGTGATGAGGAAGGAAGAGAAGCTAAACAAGAAAGAAGAGGAGCTCAAAGTGGCCCA
GACTGACGGGGTCAACGTGGAGATGCACCTGAAGCAGATTGAAATCAAGAAGTTCAAGTACGGGATTGAA
GAGCACGGCAAGGTGAAAATGAGGGGCGGCTTGCTGAGAACCTACATCATCAGCATCCTCTTCAAGTCTG
TCTTCGAGGTGGCCTTCCTGCTCATCCAGTGGTACATCTATGGGTTCAGCTTGAGCGCGGTCTACACCTG
CAAGAGAGATCCCTGCCCCCACCAGGTAGACTGCTTCCTCTCACGTCCCACGGAGAAAACCATCTTCATC
ATCTTCATGCTGGTGGTGTCCTTGGTGTCTCTCGCTTTGAACATCATTGAGCTCTTCTACGTCTTCTTCA
AGGGCGTTAAGGATCGCGTGAAGGGAAGAAGCGATCCTTACCACGCCACCACTGGCCCACTGAGCCCATC
AAAAGACTGCGGATCTCCAAAATACGCCTACTTCAATGGCTGCTCCTCACCAACGGCTCCACTCTCGCCT
ATGTCTCCTCCTGGGTACAAGCTGGTTACTGGTGACAGAAACAATTCCTCGTGCCGCAATTACAACAAGC
AAGCTAGCGAGCAAAACTGGGCGAACTACAGCGCAGAGCAAAATCGCATGGGGCAGGCCGGAAGCACCAT
CTCCAACTCGCACGCCCAGCCGTTCGATTTCCCCGACGACAACCAGAATGCCAAAAAAGTTGCTGCTGGA
CATGAACTCCAGCCATTAGCCATCGTGGACCAACGACCTTCCAGCAGAGCCAGCAGCCGCGCCAGCAGCA
GGCCTCGGCCTGATGACCTGGAGATTGGATCCGGGGGTGGTGGGTCTATGGTGAGCAAGGGCGAGGAGCT
GTTCACCGGGGTGGTGCCCATCCTGGTCGAGCTGGACGGCGACGTAAACGGCCACAAGTTCAGCGTGTCC
GGCGAGGGCGAGGGCGATGCCACCTACGGCAAGCTGACCCTGAAGTTCATCTGCACCACCGGCAAGCTGC
CCGTGCCCTGGCCCACCCTCGTGACCACCCTGACCTACGGCGTGCAGTGCTTCAGCCGCTACCCCGACCA
CATGAAGCAGCACGACTTCTTCAAGTCCGCCATGCCCGAAGGCTACGTCCAGGAGCGCACCATCTTCTTC
AAGGACGACGGCAACTACAAGACCCGCGCCGAGGTGAAGTTCGAGGGCGACACCCTGGTGAACCGCATCG
AGCTGAAGGGCATCGACTTCAAGGAGGACGGCAACATCCTGGGGCACAAGCTGGAGTACAACTACAACAG
CCACAACGTCTATATCATGGCCGACAAGCAGAAGAACGGCATCAAGGCCAACTTCAAGATCCGCCACAAC
ATCGAGGACGGCAGCGTGCAGCTCGCCGACCACTACCAGCAGAACACCCCCATCGGCGACGGCCCCGTGC
TGCTGCCCGACAACCACTACCTGAGCACCCAGTCCGCCCTGAGCAAAGACCCCAACGAGAAGCGCGATCA
CATGGTCCTGCTGGAGTTCGTGACCGCCGCCGGGATCACTCTCGGCATGGACGAGCTGTACAAGGGGCGC
GCCAAGGGCTCGGGCTCGACCTCGGGCTCGGGCAGGGGAAAATCTTACCCAACTGTTAGTCCCGATTACC
AGGACGCCATTGAAAAGGCTAAGAGGAAGCTCAGAGGTTTTATCGCTGAGAAGAAATGCGCTCCTCTAAT
TCTCCGTTTGGCATTCCACTCTGCTGGTACTTTTGATTCCAAGACAAAGACTGGTGGTCCTTTCGGAACA
ATTAAGCACCAAGCTGAGCTTGCTCATGGTGCTAACAACGGTCTTGATATCGCGGTTAGGCTGTTGGAGC
CTATTAAGGAGCAATTCCCTATTGTGAGCTATGCTGATTTCTACCAGTTGGCTGGTGTTGTTGCTGTTGA
GATTACCGGTGGACCTAAGGTTCCTTTCCACCCTGGTAGGGAGGACAAGCCTGAGCCACCACCTGAGGGT
CGCTTGCCTGATGCCACTAAGGGTTCTGACCATTTGAGGGATGTGTTTGGAAAGGCTATGGGGCTTAGTG
ATCAGGACATTGTTGCTCTATCTGGTGGTCACACCATTGGAGCTGCACACAAGGAGCGTTCTGGATTTGA
GGGACCGTGGACTTCTAATCCTCTCATTTTTGACAACTCATATTTCACTGAGTTGTTGACTGGTGAGAAG
GATGGCCTTCTTCAGTTGCCAAGTGATAAGGCACTTTTGACTGACTCTGTATTCCGCCCTCTTGTTGAGA
AATATGCTGCGGATGAAGATGTTTTCTTTGCTGATTATGCTGAAGCACATCTTAAGCTCTCTGAGCTTGG
ATTTGCTGAAGCCTAA
