>Addgene plasmid #44440 | pcDNA3 Connexin43-GFP-APEX | addgene partial sequence | sequence record 62526 | EGFP-C 5'-CATGGTCCTGCTGGAGTTCGTG-3'
GGGCGCGCCAAGGGCTCGGGCTCGACCTCGGGCTCGGGCAGGGGAAAATCTTACCCAACTGTTAGTCCCG
ATTACCAGGACGCCATTGAAAAGGCTAAGAGGAAGCTCAGAGGTTTTATCGCTGAGAAGAAATGCGCTCC
TCTAATTCTCCGTTTGGCATTCCACTCTGCTGGTACTTTTGATTCCAAGACAAAGACTGGTGGTCCTTTC
GGAACAATTAAGCACCAAGCTGAGCTTGCTCATGGTGCTAACAACGGTCTTGATATCGCGGTTAGGCTGT
TGGAGCCTATTAAGGAGCAATTCCCTATTGTGAGCTATGCTGATTTCTACCAGTTGGCTGGTGTTGTTGC
TGTTGAGATTACCGGTGGACCTAAGGTTCCTTTCCACCCTGGTAGGGAGGACAAGCCTGAGCCACCACCT
GAGGGTCGCTTGCCTGATGCCACTAAGGGTTCTGACCATTTGAGGGATGTGTTTGGAAAGGCTATGGGGC
TTAGTGATCAGGACATTGTTGCTCTATCTGGTGGTCACACCATTGGAGCTGCACACAAGGAGCGTTCTGG
ATTTGAGGGACCGTGGACTTCTAATCCTCTCATTTTTGACAACTCATATTTCACTGAGTTGTTGACTGGT
GAGAAGGATGGCCTTCTTCAGTTGCCAAGTGATAAGGCACTTTTGACTGACTCTGTATTCCGCCCTCTTG
TTGAGAAATATGCTGCGGATGAAGATGTTTTCTTTGCTGATTATGCTGAAGCACATCTTAAGCTCTCTGA
GCTTGGATTTGCTGAAGCCTAACTCGAGTCTAGAGGGCCCGTTTAAACCCGCTGATCAGCCTCGACTGTG
CCTTCTAGTTGCCAGCCATCTGTTGTTTGCCCCTCCCCCGTGCCTTCCTTGACCCTGGAAGGTGCCACT
