>Addgene plasmid #44440 | pcDNA3 Connexin43-GFP-APEX | addgene partial sequence | sequence record 62527 | EGFP-N 5'-CGTCGCCGTCCAGCTCGACCAG-3'
GCCCTTGCTCACCATAGACCCACCACCCCCGGATCCAATCTCCAGGTCATCAGGCCGAGGCCTGCTGCTG
GCGCGGCTGCTGGCTCTGCTGGAAGGTCGTTGGTCCACGATGGCTAATGGCTGGAGTTCATGTCCAGCAG
CAACTTTTTTGGCATTCTGGTTGTCGTCGGGGAAATCGAACGGCTGGGCGTGCGAGTTGGAGATGGTGCT
TCCGGCCTGCCCCATGCGATTTTGCTCTGCGCTGTAGTTCGCCCAGTTTTGCTCGCTAGCTTGCTTGTTG
TAATTGCGGCACGAGGAATTGTTTCTGTCACCAGTAACCAGCTTGTACCCAGGAGGAGACATAGGCGAGA
GTGGAGCCGTTGGTGAGGAGCAGCCATTGAAGTAGGCGTATTTTGGAGATCCGCAGTCTTTTGATGGGCT
CAGTGGGCCAGTGGTGGCGTGGTAAGGATCGCTTCTTCCCTTCACGCGATCCTTAACGCCCTTGAAGAAG
ACGTAGAAGAGCTCAATGATGTTCAAAGCGAGAGACACCAAGGACACCACCAGCATGAAGATGATGAAGA
TGGTTTTCTCCGTGGGACGTGAGAGGAAGCAGTCTACCTGGTGGGGGCAGGGATCTCTCTTGCAGGTGTA
GACCGCGCTCAAGCTGAACCCATAGATGTACCACTGGATGAGCAGGAAGGCCACCTCGAAGACAGACTTG
AAGA
