>Addgene plasmid #44440 | pcDNA3 Connexin43-GFP-APEX | addgene partial sequence | sequence record 63056 | CMV-F 5'-CGCAAATGGGCGGTAGGCGTG-3'
CTAGAGAACCCACTGCTTACTGGCTTATCGAAATTAATACGACTCACTATAGGGAGACCCAAGCTGGCTA
GCGTTTAAACTTAAGCTTGCCACCATGGGTGACTGGAGTGCCTTGGGGAAATTACTGGACAAGGTCCAAG
CCTACTCCACCGCTGGAGGGAAGGTGTGGCTGTCAGTGCTCTTCATATTCAGAATCCTGCTCCTGGGGAC
AGCTGTTGAGTCAGCTTGGGGTGATGAACAGTCTGCCTTTCGCTGTAACACTCAACAACCTGGCTGCGAA
AACGTCTGCTATGACAAGTCCTTCCCCATCTCTCACGTGCGCTTCTGGGTCCTTCAGATCATATTCGTGT
CTGTGCCCACACTCCTGTACTTGGCCCATGTGTTCTATGTGATGAGGAAGGAAGAGAAGCTAAACAAGAA
AGAAGAGGAGCTCAAAGTGGCCCAGACTGACGGGGTCAACGTGGAGATGCACCTGAAGCAGATTGAAATC
AAGAAGTTCAAGTACGGGATTGAAGAGCACGGCAAGGTGAAAATGAGGGGCGGCTTGCTGAGAACCTACA
TCATCAGCATCCTCTTCAAGTCTGTCTTCGAGGTGGCCTTCCTGCTCATCCAGTGGTACATCTATGGGTT
CAGCTTGAGCGCGGTCTACACCTGCAAGAGAGATCCCTGCCCCCACCAGGTAGACTGCTTCCTCTCACGT
CCCACGGAGAAAACCATCTTCATCATCTTCATGCTGGTGGTGTCCTTGGTGTCTCTCGCTTTGAACATCA
TTGAGCTCTTCTACGTCTTCTTCAAGGGCGTT
