>Addgene plasmid #44440 | pcDNA3 Connexin43-GFP-APEX Sequencing Result | analyzer sequence | sequence record 63641
AATCGCATGGGGCAGGCCGGAAGCACCATCTCCAACTCGCACGCCCAGCCGTTCGATTTCCCCGACGACA
ACCAGAATGCCAAAAAAGTTGCTGCTGGACATGAACTCCAGCCATTAGCCATCGTGGACCAACGACCTTC
CAGCAGAGCCAGCAGCCGCGCCAGCAGCAGGCCTCGGCCTGATGACCTGGAGATTGGATCCGGGGGTGGT
GGGTCTATGGTGAGCAAGGGCGAGGAGCTGTTCACCGGGGTGGTGCCCATCCTGGTCGAGCTGGACGGCG
ACGTAAACGGCCACAAGTTCAGCGTGTCCGGCGAGGGCGAGGGCGATGCCACCTACGGCAAGCTGACCCT
GAAGTTCATCTGCACCACCGGCAAGCTGCCCGTGCCCTGGCCCACCCTCGTGACCACCCTGACCTACGGC
GTGCAGTGCTTCAGCCGCTACCCCGACCACATGAAGCAGCACGACTTCTTCAAGTCCGCCATGCCCGAAG
GCTACGTCCAGGAGCGCACCATCTTCTTCAAGGACGACGGCAACTACAAGACCCGCGCCGAGGTGAAGTT
CGAGGGCGACACCCTGGTGAACCGCATCGAGCTGAAGGGCATCGACTTCAAGGAGGACGGCAACATCCTG
GGGCACAAGCTGGAGTACAACTACAACAGCCACAACGTCTATATCATGGCCGACAAGCAGAAGAACGGCA
TCAAGGCCAACTTCAAGATCCGCCACAACATCGAGGACGGCAGCGTGCAGCTCGCCGACCACTACCAGCA
GAACACCCCCATCGGCGACGGCCCCGTGCTGCTGCCCGACAACCACTACCTGAGCACCCAGTCCGCCCTG
AGCAAAGACCCCAACGAGA
